Addgene plasmid #101492: pDONR221-FOXD4L5
Purpose: Donor Vector containing FOXD4L5 transcription factor, part of the Human TFome Collection
Depositing lab: George Church. Depositing organization: Harvard Medical School. Publication: A comprehensive library of human transcription factors for cell fate engineering. Ng AHM, Khoshakhlagh P, Rojo Arias JE, Pasquini G, Wang K, Swiersy A, Shipman SL, Appleton E, Kiaee K, Kohman RE, Vernet A, Dysart M, Leeper K, Saylor W, Huang JY, Graveline A, Taipale J, Hill DE, Vidal M, Melero-Martin JM, Busskamp V, Church GM. Nat Biotechnol. 2021 Apr;39(4):510-519. doi: 10.1038/s41587-020-0742-6. Epub 2020 Nov 30. PubMed 33257861.
Backbone
  Vector backbone: pDONR221
  Backbone manufacturer: Invitrogen
  Vector type: Gateway shuttling vector
Growth in bacteria
  Bacterial resistance: Kanamycin, 50 μg/mL
  Growth temperature: 37°C
  Growth strain: DH5alpha
  Copy number: High Copy
Gene/Insert
  Gene/Insert name: FOXD4L5 (alt name: Q5VV16 (Uniprot ID))
  Species: H. sapiens (human)
  Mutation: Last nucleotide of stop codon removed to allow for Gateway C-terminal fusions
  Entrez Gene: FOXD4L5 (a.k.a. bA15J10.2)
  Cloning method: Gateway Cloning
  Sequencing primers: 5′ M13F(-21); 3′ M13R
Terms and licenses: Academic/Nonprofit Terms; Industry Terms: Not Available to Industry
Depositor comments: Harvard generated by gene synthesis
How to cite: pDONR221-FOXD4L5 was a gift from George Church (Addgene plasmid # 101492 ; http://n2t.net/addgene:101492 ; RRID:Addgene_101492)
