[The description below was written by a language model from this plasmid's Addgene catalogue record and pLannotate feature annotations shown in this document.]
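Description:
pDONR221-FOXD4L5 is a Gateway entry clone built on the Invitrogen pDONR221 backbone, carrying the open reading frame of the human forkhead-box transcription factor FOXD4L5 as part of the Human TFome Collection. The plasmid is about 3.8 kb, replicates in E. coli from a high-copy ColE1/pUC-type origin, and is selected with kanamycin through an aph(3')-Ia aminoglycoside phosphotransferase gene. The insert was produced by gene synthesis rather than amplified from cDNA.

The roughly 1.25 kb coding sequence sits between attL1 and attL2, the recombination sites left after a BP reaction, which allow the ORF to be moved directionally into any attR-containing destination vector by an LR Clonase reaction. The final nucleotide of the stop codon was deliberately removed, so the ORF reads through attL2 and can be fused in frame to C-terminal tags or reporters supplied by the destination vector. The automated annotation labels the coding sequence as FOXD4L4 rather than FOXD4L5. These are closely related FOXD4-like paralogues, so this probably reflects a best database match, and the catalogue identity is the depositor's designation. The entry clone provides no promoter for expressing the insert in mammalian cells. The only promoter annotated is a T7 promoter next to attL2, a standard backbone element. rrnB T1 and T2 terminators upstream of attL1 insulate the cassette from read-through transcription, and the short lacI and lacZα fragments are backbone remnants with no functional role. The M13 forward and reverse primer sites flanking the cassette serve for sequence verification. The construct is a source clone for shuttling FOXD4L5 into expression vectors, for example for the transcription factor overexpression and cell fate engineering screens for which the collection was assembled.
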