Features (pLannotate 1.2.2; 10 found; start..end, strand, type, name):
      1..1248    +  CDS            FOXD4L4: FX4L4_HUMAN - Also known as FOXD4B Experimental evidence at protein level: Swiss-Prot protein existence level 1. From Homo sapiens (Human).
   1252..1351    -  protein_bind   attL2: mutant version of attL; recombination site for the Gateway® LR reaction LR Clonase™
   1369..1387    -  promoter       T7 promoter: promoter for bacteriophage T7 RNA polymerase
   1521..2330    +  CDS            KanR: aminoglycoside phosphotransferase; aph(3')-Ia; confers resistance to kanamycin in bacteria or G418 (Geneticin®) in eukaryotes
   2477..3065    +  rep_origin     ori: high-copy-number ColE1/pMB1/pBR322/pUC origin of replication
   3248..3340    +  CDS            lacI (fragment): lac repressor; lacI; The lac repressor binds to the lac operator to inhibit transcription in E. coli. This inhibition can be relieved by adding lactose or isopropyl-β-D-thiogalactopyranoside (IPTG).
   3395..3422    -  terminator     rrnB T2 terminator: transcription terminator T2 from the E. coli rrnB gene
   3554..3597    +  terminator     rrnB T1 terminator: Escherichia coli rrnB; transcription terminator T1 from the E. coli rrnB gene
   3644..3680    -  CDS            lacZα (fragment): LacZα fragment of β-galactosidase; lacZ fragment
   3696..3795    +  protein_bind   attL1: mutant version of attL; recombination site for the Gateway® LR reaction LR Clonase™
>Addgene plasmid #101492 | pDONR221-FOXD4L5 | depositor full sequence | sequence record 191445 | Full Sequence
ATGAACCTGCCCCGGGCCGAGAGGCCCAGGAGCACCCCCCAGCGCTCTCTGAGAGACAGCGATGGCGAGG
ATGGCAAGATCGATGTGCTGGGCGAGGAGGAGGACGAGGACGAAGTGGAGGATGAGGAAGAGGAGGCCCG
GCAGCAGTTTCTGGAACAGTCTCTGCAGCCTGGCCTCCAGGTGGCCAGATGGGGCGGCGTGGCCCTGCCC
AGAGAACATATCGAGGGCGGCGGCGGACCTAGCGACCCTAGCGAGTTTGGCACAAAGTTCAGAGCTCCTC
CCAGAAGCGCTGCCGCCAGCGAGGACGCCAGACAGCCCGCCAAGCCCCCCTACAGCTACATCGCCCTGAT
CACCATGGCCATCCTGCAGAACCCCCACAAGAGACTGACCCTGTCCGGCATCTGCGCCTTCATCAGCGGC
AGATTCCCCTACTACAGAAGAAAGTTCCCCGCCTGGCAGAACAGCATCAGGCACAACCTGTCCCTGAACG
ACTGCTTCGTGAAGATCCCCAGAGAGCCCGGCCACCCCGGCAAGGGCAACTACTGGAGCCTGGACCCCGC
CAGCCAGGACATGTTCGACAACGGCAGCTTCCTGAGGAGAAGGAAGAGATTCAAGAGACACCAGCTGACC
CCCGGAGCCCATCTGCCACACCCTTTTCCCCTTCCTGCCGCTCACGCCGCTCTTCACAATCCTCACCCTG
GCCCTCTGCTGGGAGCCCCAGCCCCTCCTCAGCCTGTGCCTGGCGCCTACCCTAACACAGCCCCTGGAAG
ATGCCCTTACGCCCTGCTGCACCCTCACCCCCTGAGATACCTGCTGCTGTCCGCCCCAGTGTACGCCGGA
GCTCCTAAGAAGGCCGAGGGCGCCGATCTGGCTACCCCCGCCCCTTTCCCCTGTTGTAGCCCCCACCTGG
TGCTGAGCCTGGGCAGAAGAGCTAGAGTGTGGAGAAGACACAGAGAGGCCGACGCCAGCCTGAGCGCCCT
GAGAGTGCTGTGCAAGGGCTCTGGCGAGAGAGTGCAGGGCCTGAGAAGAGTGTGCCCCAGACCCAGAGGC
GCCACCGCTACCTGCAGCAGCGACCACCAGGCCTGCTGTATCCCCAAACCCCTGCCCCTGTGCTGCAAGT
GTCCCCCCCCACTGCTGCTCGGCCAGTTCTGCTCCAACAGCTCTAGCATCAGAAGAACCGCTCCCACCGC
TGCCCTCCCCCCCAGAGCCAGATGCTGGGCCGGCACCTGTAGACCCAGGAGAAGATGCTATACCCAGCTT
TCTTGTACAAAGTTGGCATTATAAGAAAGCATTGCTTATCAATTTGTTGCAACGAACAGGTCACTATCAG
TCAAAATAAAATCATTATTTGCCATCCAGCTGATATCCCCTATAGTGAGTCGTATTACATGGTCATAGCT
GTTTCCTGGCAGCTCTGGCCCGTGTCTCAAAATCTCTGATGTTACATTGCACAAGATAAAAATATATCAT
CATGAACAATAAAACTGTCTGCTTACATAAACAGTAATACAAGGGGTGTTATGAGCCATATTCAACGGGA
AACGTCGAGGCCGCGATTAAATTCCAACATGGATGCTGATTTATATGGGTATAAATGGGCTCGCGATAAT
GTCGGGCAATCAGGTGCGACAATCTATCGCTTGTATGGGAAGCCCGATGCGCCAGAGTTGTTTCTGAAAC
ATGGCAAAGGTAGCGTTGCCAATGATGTTACAGATGAGATGGTCAGACTAAACTGGCTGACGGAATTTAT
GCCTCTTCCGACCATCAAGCATTTTATCCGTACTCCTGATGATGCATGGTTACTCACCACTGCGATCCCC
GGAAAAACAGCATTCCAGGTATTAGAAGAATATCCTGATTCAGGTGAAAATATTGTTGATGCGCTGGCAG
TGTTCCTGCGCCGGTTGCATTCGATTCCTGTTTGTAATTGTCCTTTTAACAGCGATCGCGTATTTCGTCT
CGCTCAGGCGCAATCACGAATGAATAACGGTTTGGTTGATGCGAGTGATTTTGATGACGAGCGTAATGGC
TGGCCTGTTGAACAAGTCTGGAAAGAAATGCATAAACTTTTGCCATTCTCACCGGATTCAGTCGTCACTC
ATGGTGATTTCTCACTTGATAACCTTATTTTTGACGAGGGGAAATTAATAGGTTGTATTGATGTTGGACG
AGTCGGAATCGCAGACCGATACCAGGATCTTGCCATCCTATGGAACTGCCTCGGTGAGTTTTCTCCTTCA
TTACAGAAACGGCTTTTTCAAAAATATGGTATTGATAATCCTGATATGAATAAATTGCAGTTTCATTTGA
TGCTCGATGAGTTTTTCTAATCAGAATTGGTTAATTGGTTGTAACACTGGCAGAGCATTACGCTGACTTG
ACGGGACGGCGCAAGCTCATGACCAAAATCCCTTAACGTGAGTTACGCGTCGTTCCACTGAGCGTCAGAC
CCCGTAGAAAAGATCAAAGGATCTTCTTGAGATCCTTTTTTTCTGCGCGTAATCTGCTGCTTGCAAACAA
AAAAACCACCGCTACCAGCGGTGGTTTGTTTGCCGGATCAAGAGCTACCAACTCTTTTTCCGAAGGTAAC
TGGCTTCAGCAGAGCGCAGATACCAAATACTGTTCTTCTAGTGTAGCCGTAGTTAGGCCACCACTTCAAG
AACTCTGTAGCACCGCCTACATACCTCGCTCTGCTAATCCTGTTACCAGTGGCTGCTGCCAGTGGCGATA
AGTCGTGTCTTACCGGGTTGGACTCAAGACGATAGTTACCGGATAAGGCGCAGCGGTCGGGCTGAACGGG
GGGTTCGTGCACACAGCCCAGCTTGGAGCGAACGACCTACACCGAACTGAGATACCTACAGCGTGAGCTA
TGAGAAAGCGCCACGCTTCCCGAAGGGAGAAAGGCGGACAGGTATCCGGTAAGCGGCAGGGTCGGAACAG
GAGAGCGCACGAGGGAGCTTCCAGGGGGAAACGCCTGGTATCTTTATAGTCCTGTCGGGTTTCGCCACCT
CTGACTTGAGCGTCGATTTTTGTGATGCTCGTCAGGGGGGCGGAGCCTATGGAAAAACGCCAGCAACGCG
GCCTTTTTACGGTTCCTGGCCTTTTGCTGGCCTTTTGCTCACATGTTCTTTCCTGCGTTATCCCCTGATT
CTGTGGATAACCGTATTACCGCCTTTGAGTGAGCTGATACCGCTCGCCGCAGCCGAACGACCGAGCGCAG
CGAGTCAGTGAGCGAGGAAGCGGAAGAGCGCCCAATACGCAAACCGCCTCTCCCCGCGCGTTGGCCGATT
CATTAATGCAGCTGGCACGACAGGTTTCCCGACTGGAAAGCGGGCAGTGAGCGCAACGCAATTAATACGC
GTACCGCTAGCCAGGAAGAGTTTGTAGAAACGCAAAAAGGCCATCCGTCAGGATGGCCTTCTGCTTAGTT
TGATGCCTGGCAGTTTATGGCGGGCGTCCTGCCCGCCACCCTCCGGGCCGTTGCTTCACAACGTTCAAAT
CCGCTCCCGGCGGATTTGTCCTACTCAGGAGAGCGTTCACCGACAAACAACAGATAAAACGAAAGGCCCA
GTCTTCCGACTGAGCCTTTCGTTTTATTTGATGCCTGGCAGTTCCCTACTCTCGCGTTAACGCTAGCATG
GATGTTTTCCCAGTCACGACGTTGTAAAACGACGGCCAGTCTTAAGCTCGGGCCCCAAATAATGATTTTA
TTTTGACTGATAGTGACCTGTTCGTTGCAACAAATTGATGAGCAATGCTTTTTTATAATGCCAACTTTGT
ACAAAAAAGCAGGCTTA
