>Addgene plasmid #101492 | pDONR221-FOXD4L5 | depositor partial sequence | sequence record 191446 | insert
ATGAACCTGCCCCGGGCCGAGAGGCCCAGGAGCACCCCCCAGCGCTCTCTGAGAGACAGCGATGGCGAGG
ATGGCAAGATCGATGTGCTGGGCGAGGAGGAGGACGAGGACGAAGTGGAGGATGAGGAAGAGGAGGCCCG
GCAGCAGTTTCTGGAACAGTCTCTGCAGCCTGGCCTCCAGGTGGCCAGATGGGGCGGCGTGGCCCTGCCC
AGAGAACATATCGAGGGCGGCGGCGGACCTAGCGACCCTAGCGAGTTTGGCACAAAGTTCAGAGCTCCTC
CCAGAAGCGCTGCCGCCAGCGAGGACGCCAGACAGCCCGCCAAGCCCCCCTACAGCTACATCGCCCTGAT
CACCATGGCCATCCTGCAGAACCCCCACAAGAGACTGACCCTGTCCGGCATCTGCGCCTTCATCAGCGGC
AGATTCCCCTACTACAGAAGAAAGTTCCCCGCCTGGCAGAACAGCATCAGGCACAACCTGTCCCTGAACG
ACTGCTTCGTGAAGATCCCCAGAGAGCCCGGCCACCCCGGCAAGGGCAACTACTGGAGCCTGGACCCCGC
CAGCCAGGACATGTTCGACAACGGCAGCTTCCTGAGGAGAAGGAAGAGATTCAAGAGACACCAGCTGACC
CCCGGAGCCCATCTGCCACACCCTTTTCCCCTTCCTGCCGCTCACGCCGCTCTTCACAATCCTCACCCTG
GCCCTCTGCTGGGAGCCCCAGCCCCTCCTCAGCCTGTGCCTGGCGCCTACCCTAACACAGCCCCTGGAAG
ATGCCCTTACGCCCTGCTGCACCCTCACCCCCTGAGATACCTGCTGCTGTCCGCCCCAGTGTACGCCGGA
GCTCCTAAGAAGGCCGAGGGCGCCGATCTGGCTACCCCCGCCCCTTTCCCCTGTTGTAGCCCCCACCTGG
TGCTGAGCCTGGGCAGAAGAGCTAGAGTGTGGAGAAGACACAGAGAGGCCGACGCCAGCCTGAGCGCCCT
GAGAGTGCTGTGCAAGGGCTCTGGCGAGAGAGTGCAGGGCCTGAGAAGAGTGTGCCCCAGACCCAGAGGC
GCCACCGCTACCTGCAGCAGCGACCACCAGGCCTGCTGTATCCCCAAACCCCTGCCCCTGTGCTGCAAGT
GTCCCCCCCCACTGCTGCTCGGCCAGTTCTGCTCCAACAGCTCTAGCATCAGAAGAACCGCTCCCACCGC
TGCCCTCCCCCCCAGAGCCAGATGCTGGGCCGGCACCTGTAGACCCAGGAGAAGATGCTA
